>Addgene plasmid #154867 | pAAV-hSyn-fDIO-hM4D(Gi)-mCherry-WPREpA | addgene full sequence | sequence record 308812 | Addgene NGS Result
GCCCGGGCGTCGGGCGACCTTTGGTCGCCCGGCCTCAGTGAGCGAGCGAGCGCGCAGAGAGGGAGTGGCC
AACTCCATCACTAGGGGTTCCTGCGGCCGCACGCGTGTGTCTAGACTGCAGAGGGCCCTGCGTATGAGTG
CAAGTGGGTTTTAGGACCAGGATGAGGCGGGGTGGGGGTGCCTACCTGACGACCGACCCCGACCCACTGG
ACAAGCACCCAACCCCCATTCCCCAAATTGCGCATCCCCTATCAGAGAGGGGGAGGGGAAACAGGATGCG
GCGAGGCGCGTGCGCACTGCCAGCTTCAGCACCGCGGACAGTGCCTTCGCCCCCGCCTGGCGGCGCGCGC
CACCGCCGCCTCAGCACTGAAGGCGCGCTGACGTCACTCGCCGGTCCCCCGCAAACTCCCCTTCCCGGCC
ACCTTGGTCGCGTCCGCGCCGCCGCCGGCCCAGCCGGACCGCACCACGCGAGGCGCGAGATAGGGGGGCA
CGGGCGCGACCATCTGCGCTGCGGCGCCGGCGACTCAGCGCTGCCTCAGTCTGCGGTGGGCAGCGGAGGA
GTCGTGTCGTGCCTGAGAGCGCAGTCGAGAAGGTACCGGATCCTCTAGAGTCGACTCCGGAGAAGTTCCT
ATTCTCTAGAAAGTATAGGAACTTCGCAGAATGGTAGCTGGATTGTAGCTGCTATTAGCAATATGAAACC
TCTTAGAAGTTCCTATTCTTCAAAAGGTATAGGAACTTCGGCGCGCCTTACTTGTACAGCTCGTCCATGC
CGCCGGTGGAGTGGCGGCCCTCGGCGCGTTCGTACTGTTCCACGATGGTGTAGTCCTCGTTGTGGGAGGT
GATGTCCAACTTGATGTTGACGTTGTAGGCGCCGGGCAGCTGCACGGGCTTCTTGGCCTTGTAGGTGGTC
TTGACCTCAGCGTCGTAGTGGCCGCCGTCCTTCAGCTTCAGCCTCTGCTTGATCTCGCCCTTCAGGGCGC
CGTCCTCGGGGTACATCCGCTCGGAGGAGGCCTCCCAGCCCATGGTCTTCTTCTGCATTACGGGGCCGTC
GGAGGGGAAGTTGGTGCCGCGCAGCTTCACCTTGTAGATGAACTCGCCGTCCTGCAGGGAGGAGTCCTGG
GTCACGGTCACCACGCCGCCGTCCTCGAAGTTCATCACGCGCTCCCACTTGAAGCCCTCGGGGAAGGACA
GCTTCAAGTAGTCGGGGATGTCGGCGGGGTGCTTCACGTAGGCCTTGGAGCCGTACATGAACTGAGGGGA
CAGGATGTCCCAGGCGAAGGGCAGGGGGCCACCCTTGGTCACCTTCAGCTTGGCGGTCTGGGTGCCCTCG
TAGGGGCGGCCCTCGCCCTCGCCCTCGATCTCGAACTCGTGGCCGTTCACGGAGCCCTCCATGTGCACCT
TGAAGCGCATGAACTCCTTGATGATGGCCATGTTATCCTCCTCGCCCTTGCTCACCATGGTGGCGACCGG
TGGATCCCGCCTGGCAGTGCCGATGTTCCGATACTGGCACAGCAGCAGGTGCCGGAAGGTCTTTTTAAAG
GTGGCGTTGCACAGAGCATAGCAGGCAGGGTTGATGGTGCTGTTGACGTAGCAGAGCCAGTAGCCAATGG
ACCACACCGTGTCAGGGATGCAGCTCTGGCAGAAGGTGTTCACCAGGACCATGACGTTGTAGGGCGTCCA
GGTGAGGATGAAGGCCAGCAGAATGGCAAAGATCGTTCGTGTCACTTTGCGCTCCCGGGCCGCCATCTGC
CGCTTCTTGCGCACCTGGTTGCGAGCGATGCTGGCGAACTTGCGGGCCACGTTGGCCGCAGGGCGCATGC
CAGCCGGCGTGGCAGGCACAATCTCAATGGCTGTCACACACTCATTGCCTGTCTGCTTCGTCACAATCTG
GATCTTGGACCATCTGGAGGCTGGGTTGAGGGCCCGCGGCTGCAGGGGAGGGGCGGGCATGGCGGGCGTG
GTGGCCTCTGTGGTGGACAGCTCTGTGGCTGGGCGTTCCTTGGTGTTCTGGGTGGCACTGCCTGAGCTGG
ACTCATTGGAAGTGTCCTTATCAGCCACGGGGCGCGGTGGCGGTGGCAGCGCTGGCGGGGGGGCCTCCTC
CAGCTTGCCATTGCGCAGCTCCTCCCGGGCGGCCTCCCCGGGCGGGGGCTTCTTGACGCTCTGCTTCATT
AGTGGGCTCTTGAGGAAGGCCAGCGTCTTGGCTTTCTTCTCCTTCGGGCCCTCGGGCCGGTGCTTGTGGA
CTCGGCTGCGACTGGCCAGGGAGATGTGGATGTACAGCACCGTCATGATGACCACAGGCAGGTAGAAGCC
AGCAATGGCTGTGCCAAAGGTCACTGCTGGGTTGGACAGGAACTGGATGAAGCACTGGTTGTCGGGCACC
GTCCGCTTACCCACCACAAACTGCCAGAACAAGATGGCAGGCGCCCAGAGCACGAAGGACAGTACCCAGG
CAGCAGCAATCATGAGGCCTGCCATCTTGGTGGTGCGCCGGGCAGGGTAGGTGAGAGGCTTGGTGACGCA
GAAGTAGCGGTCAAAGCTGATGATGAGAAGGTTCATGACGGAGGCGTTGCTCACCACGCAGTCCAGGGCC
AGCCACAGGTCGCAGACCACGGCGCCCAGGGGCCAGTAGCCCTTGATGATGTACACGGTGTAGAGGTTCA
TGGAGAAGGCGCCTATGATGAGATCAGCACACGCCAGGCTGAAGAGGAAGTAGTTGTTGACTGTCTGCAG
CTGCCTGTTGACCTTGATGGACAGCATCACCAGGATGTTGCCCACGACAGTCACCAGGCTCAGGGAGCCT
GTCACTGTGGCAATGAAGACCATTTCCACCGTCTCATAGCGATTGTGGGATGATGACGTGACCAGGCGCA
CGGACTGATTGCCCGAGCTGCCATTGACAGGTGTGAAGTTGGCCATGGTGGCGCTAGCGAAGTTCCTATA
CTTTCTAGAGAATAGGAACTTCTTGCCTTAACCCAGAAATTATCACTGTTATTCTTTAGAATGGTGCAAA
GAGAAGTTCCTATACCTTTTGAAGAATAGGAACTTCGAATTCGATATCAAGCTTATCGATAATCAACCTC
TGGATTACAAAATTTGTGAAAGATTGACTGGTATTCTTAACTATGTTGCTCCTTTTACGCTATGTGGATA
CGCTGCTTTAATGCCTTTGTATCATGCTATTGCTTCCCGTATGGCTTTCATTTTCTCCTCCTTGTATAAA
TCCTGGTTGCTGTCTCTTTATGAGGAGTTGTGGCCCGTTGTCAGGCAACGTGGCGTGGTGTGCACTGTGT
TTGCTGACGCAACCCCCACTGGTTGGGGCATTGCCACCACCTGTCAGCTCCTTTCCGGGACTTTCGCTTT
CCCCCTCCCTATTGCCACGGCGGAACTCATCGCCGCCTGCCTTGCCCGCTGCTGGACAGGGGCTCGGCTG
TTGGGCACTGACAATTCCGTGGTGTTGTCGGGGAAATCATCGTCCTTTCCTTGGCTGCTCGCCTATGTTG
CCACCTGGATTCTGCGCGGGACGTCCTTCTGCTACGTCCCTTCGGCCCTCAATCCAGCGGACCTTCCTTC
CCGCGGCCTGCTGCCGGCTCTGCGGCCTCTTCCGCGTCTTCGCCTTCGCCCTCAGACGAGTCGGATCTCC
CTTTGGGCCGCCTCCCCGCATCGATACCGAGCGCTGCTCGAGAGATCTACGGGTGGCATCCCTGTGACCC
CTCCCCAGTGCCTCTCCTGGCCCTGGAAGTTGCCACTCCAGTGCCCACCAGCCTTGTCCTAATAAAATTA
AGTTGCATCATTTTGTCTGACTAGGTGTCCTTCTATAATATTATGGGGTGGAGGGGGGTGGTATGGAGCA
AGGGGCAAGTTGGGAAGACAACCTGTAGGGCCTGCGGGGTCTATTGGGAACCAAGCTGGAGTGCAGTGGC
ACAATCTTGGCTCACTGCAATCTCCGCCTCCTGGGTTCAAGCGATTCTCCTGCCTCAGCCTCCCGAGTTG
TTGGGATTCCAGGCATGCATGACCAGGCTCAGCTAATTTTTGTTTTTTTGGTAGAGACGGGGTTTCACCA
TATTGGCCAGGCTGGTCTCCAACTCCTAATCTCAGGTGATCTACCCACCTTGGCCTCCCAAATTGCTGGG
ATTACAGGCGTGAACCACTGCTCCCTTCCCTGTCCTTCTGATTTTGTAGGTAACCACGTGCGGACCGAGC
GGCCGCAGGAACCCCTAGTGATGGAGTTGGCCACTCCCTCTCTGCGCGCTCGCTCGCTCACTGAGGCCGG
GCGACCAAAGGTCGCCCGACGCCCGGGCTTTGCCCGGGCGGCCTCAGTGAGCGAGCGAGCGCGCAGCTGC
CTGCAGGGGCGCCTGATGCGGTATTTTCTCCTTACGCATCTGTGCGGTATTTCACACCGCATA
[95 nt withheld, positions 4404-4498]
T
[46 nt withheld, positions 4500-4545]
C
[141 nt withheld, positions 4547-4687]
CCTTTGACGTTGGAGTCCACGTTCTTT
[37 nt withheld, positions 4715-4751]
ACTCTATCTCGGGCTATTCTTTTGATTTATAAGGGATTTTGCCGATTTCGGTCTATTGGTTAAAAAATGA
GCTGATTTAACAAAAATTTAACGCGAATTTTAACAAAATATTAACGTTTACAATTTTATGGTGCACTCTC
AGTACAATCTGCTCTGATGCCGCATAGTTAAGCCAGCCCCGACACCCGCCAACACCCGCTGACGCGCCCT
GACGGGCTTGTCTGCTCCCGGCATCCGCTTACAGACAAGCTGTGACCGTCTCCGGGAGCTGCATGTGTCA
GAGGTTTTCACCGTCATCACCGAAACGCGCGAGACGAAAGGGCCTCGTGATACGCCTATTTTTATAGGTT
AATGTCATGATAATAATGGTTTCTTAGACGTCAGGTGGCACTTTTCGGGGAAATGTGCGCGGAACCCCTA
TTTGTTTATTTTTCTAAATACATTCAAATATGTATCCGCTCATGAGACAATAACCCTGATAAATGCTTCA
ATAATATTGAAAAAGGAAGAGTATGAGTATTCAACATTTCCGTGTCGCCCTTATTCCCTTTTTTGCGGCA
TTTTGCCTTCCTGTTTTTGCTCACCCAGAAACGCTGGTGAAAGTAAAAGATGCTGAAGATCAGTTGGGTG
CACGAGTGGGTTACATCGAACTGGATCTCAACAGCGGTAAGATCCTTGAGAGTTTTCGCCCCGAAGAACG
TTTTCCAATGATGAGCACTTTTAAAGTTCTGCTATGTGGCGCGGTATTATCCCGTATTGACGCCGGGCAA
GAGCAACTCGGTCGCCGCATACACTATTCTCAGAATGACTTGGTTGAGTACTCACCAGTCACAGAAAAGC
ATCTTACGGATGGCATGACAGTAAGAGAATTATGCAGTGCTGCCATAACCATGAGTGATAACACTGCGGC
CAACTTACTTCTGACAACGATCGGAGGACCGAAGGAGCTAACCGCTTTTTTGCACAACATGGGGGATCAT
GTAACTCGCCTTGATCGTTGGGAACCGGAGCTGAATGAAGCCATACCAAACGACGAGCGTGACACCACGA
TGCCTGTAGCAATGGCAACAACGTTGCGCAAACTATTAACTGGCGAACTACTTACTCTAGCTTCCCGGCA
ACAATTAATAGACTGGATGGAGGCGGATAAAGTTGCAGGACCACTTCTGCGCTCGGCCCTTCCGGCTGGC
TGGTTTATTGCTGATAAATCTGGAGCCGGTGAGCGTGGGTCTCGCGGTATCATTGCAGCACTGGGGCCAG
ATGGTAAGCCCTCCCGTATCGTAGTTATCTACACGACGGGGAGTCAGGCAACTATGGATGAACGAAATAG
ACAGATCGCTGAGATAGGTGCCTCACTGATTAAGCATTGGTAACTGTCAGACCAAGTTTACTCATATATA
CTTTAGATTGATTTAAAACTTCATTTTTAATTTAAAAGGATCTAGGTGAAGATCCTTTTTGATAATCTCA
TGACCAAAATCCCTTAACGTGAGTTTTCGTTCCACTGAGCGTCAGACCCCGTAGAAAAGATCAAAGGATC
TTCTTGAGATCCTTTTTTTCTGCGCGTAATCTGCTGCTTGCAAACAAAAAAACCACCGCTACCAGCGGTG
GTTTGTTTGCCGGATCAAGAGCTACCAACTCTTTTTCCGAAGGTAACTGGCTTCAGCAGAGCGCAGATAC
CAAATACTGTTCTTCTAGTGTAGCCGTAGTTAGGCCACCACTTCAAGAACTCTGTAGCACCGCCTACATA
CCTCGCTCTGCTAATCCTGTTACCAGTGGCTGCTGCCAGTGGCGATAAGTCGTGTCTTACCGGGTTGGAC
TCAAGACGATAGTTACCGGATAAGGCGCAGCGGTCGGGCTGAACGGGGGGTTCGTGCACACAGCCCAGCT
TGGAGCGAACGACCTACACCGAACTGAGATACCTACAGCGTGAGCTATGAGAAAGCGCCACGCTTCCCGA
AGGGAGAAAGGCGGACAGGTATCCGGTAAGCGGCAGGGTCGGAACAGGAGAGCGCACGAGGGAGCTTCCA
GGGGGAAACGCCTGGTATCTTTATAGTCCTGTCGGGTTTCGCCACCTCTGACTTGAGCGTCGATTTTTGT
GATGCTCGTCAGGGGGGCGGAGCCTATGGAAAAACGCCAGCAACGCGGCCTTTTTACGGTTCCTGGCCTT
TTGCTGGCCTTTTGCTCACATGTCCTGCAGGCAGCTGCGCGCTCGCTCGCTCACTGAGGCC
Features (pLannotate 1.2.2; 21 found; start..end, strand, type, name):
      1..92      -  repeat_region  AAV2 ITR (fragment): inverted terminal repeat of adeno-associated virus serotype 2 inverted
    137..584     +  promoter       hSyn promoter: human synapsin I promoter; confers neuron-specific expression (Kügler et al., 2003)
    598..615     +  misc_feature   MCS (fragment): pUC18/19 multiple cloning site
    622..655     +  protein_bind   FRT (minimal): supports FLP-mediated excision but not integration (Turan and Bode, 2011) FLP recombinase from the Saccharomyces cerevisiae 2μ plasmid
    656..705     -  intron         β-globin intron (fragment): internally truncated intron from human β-globin
    751..1458    -  CDS            mCherry: mCherry is a basic (constitutively fluorescent) red fluorescent protein published in 2004, derived from Discosoma sp.. It is reported to be a very rapidly-maturing monomer with low acid sensitivity.
   1480..2916    -  CDS            CHRM4: ACM4_HUMAN - Experimental evidence at protein level: Swiss-Prot protein existence level 1. The muscarinic acetylcholine receptor mediates various cellular responses, including inhibition of adenylate cyclase, breakdown of phosphoinositides and modulation of potassium channels through the action of G proteins. Primary transducing effect is inhibition of adenylate cyclase. From Homo sapiens (Human).
   2929..2962    -  protein_bind   FRT (minimal): supports FLP-mediated excision but not integration (Turan and Bode, 2011) FLP recombinase from the Saccharomyces cerevisiae 2μ plasmid
   2963..3013    -  intron         β-globin intron (fragment): internally truncated intron from human β-globin
   3047..3071    +  misc_feature   MCS (fragment): pBluescript multiple cloning site
   3071..3659    +  misc_feature   WPRE: woodchuck hepatitis virus posttranscriptional regulatory element
   3691..4167    +  polyA_signal   hGH poly(A) signal: human growth hormone polyadenylation signal
   4207..4347    +  repeat_region  AAV2 ITR: inverted terminal repeat of adeno-associated virus serotype 2 inverted
   4352..4403    -  misc_feature   bom (fragment): basis of mobility region from pBR322
   4422..4877    +  rep_origin     f1 ori (sequence partly withheld): f1 bacteriophage origin of replication; arrow indicates direction of (+) strand synthesis
   4878..4927    -  misc_feature   bom (fragment): basis of mobility region from pBR322
   5029..5064    -  CDS            rop (fragment): Rop protein, which maintains plasmids at low copy number; rop
   5159..5263    +  promoter       AmpR promoter: bla
   5264..6124    +  CDS            AmpR: β-lactamase; bla; confers resistance to ampicillin, carbenicillin, and related antibiotics
   6295..6883    +  rep_origin     ori: high-copy-number ColE1/pMB1/pBR322/pUC origin of replication
   6945..6982    -  repeat_region  AAV2 ITR (fragment): inverted terminal repeat of adeno-associated virus serotype 2 inverted
