[The description below was written by a language model from this plasmid's Addgene catalogue record and pLannotate feature annotations shown in this document.]
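Description:
pAAV-hSyn-fDIO-hM4D(Gi)-mCherry-WPREpA is an adeno-associated virus transfer plasmid of about 7 kb for Flp recombinase-dependent, neuron-specific expression of the inhibitory chemogenetic receptor hM4D(Gi) fused at its C terminus to mCherry. It is propagated in bacteria through a high-copy ColE1/pUC-type origin with ampicillin selection (AmpR), and the backbone also carries an f1 phage origin. The expression cassette lies between AAV2 inverted terminal repeats, which direct replication and packaging of the intervening DNA into AAV particles. One ITR is annotated as two fragments only because it spans the numbering origin of the circular sequence.

Within the ITRs, the human synapsin-1 promoter is followed by the receptor-reporter fusion in the antisense orientation. The receptor is annotated as human muscarinic M4 receptor (CHRM4), the parent of the DREADD, and mCherry sits on the same reverse strand. The inverted cassette is flanked by FRT sites in opposing orientation. The "fDIO" name implies a double-inverted design with two incompatible FRT pairs, but the annotation identifies only one minimal FRT on each side. The adjacent short matches labelled as β-globin intron fragments may be unrecognised variant sites, though the record does not confirm this. In cells expressing Flp, recombination flips the coding sequence into the sense orientation so that the synapsin promoter can transcribe it; without Flp no functional protein should be made. A WPRE downstream enhances transcript stability and expression, and the human growth hormone polyadenylation signal terminates the message.

The construct is used to silence genetically defined, Flp-expressing neuronal populations through Gi signalling on application of a designer ligand, with mCherry marking the transduced cells. The associated work concerned chemogenetic Gi stimulation in dopaminergic neurons. It is also distributed as AAV8 and retrograde AAV preparations.
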