Addgene plasmid #154867: pAAV-hSyn-fDIO-hM4D(Gi)-mCherry-WPREpA
Purpose: Flp-dependent hM4D(Gi) DREADD-mCherry
Depositing lab: Ulrik Gether. Publication: Locomotor- and Reward-Enhancing Effects of Cocaine Are Differentially Regulated by Chemogenetic Stimulation of Gi-Signaling in Dopaminergic Neurons. Runegaard AH, Sorensen AT, Fitzpatrick CM, Jorgensen SH, Petersen AV, Hansen NW, Weikop P, Andreasen JT, Mikkelsen JD, Perrier JF, Woldbye D, Rickhag M, Wortwein G, Gether U. eNeuro. 2018 Jun 18;5(3). pii: eN-NWR-0345-17. doi: 10.1523/ENEURO.0345-17.2018. eCollection 2018 May-Jun. PubMed 29938215.
Backbone
  Vector backbone: pAAV-hSyn-Flp-WPRE
  Backbone manufacturer: Gether lab - modified from Addgene plasmid #55641
  Backbone size w/o insert (bp): 4824
  Total vector size (bp): 6993
  Vector type: Mammalian Expression, AAV ; FLP-FRT
Growth in bacteria
  Bacterial resistance: Ampicillin, 100 μg/mL
  Growth temperature: 37°C
  Growth strain: NEB Stable
  Copy number: High Copy
Gene/Insert
  Gene/Insert name: hM4D(Gi)-mCherry (alt name: Gi-DREADD)
  Insert size (bp): 2169
  Promoter: Human Synapsin-1
  Tag / fusion protein: mCherry (C terminal on insert)
  Cloning method: Restriction Enzyme; 5′ cloning site Asc1 (not destroyed); 3′ cloning site Nhe1 (not destroyed)
  Sequencing primers: 5′ actcagcgctgcctcagtct; 3′ gatacaaaggcattaaagcagcg
Terms and licenses: Academic/Nonprofit Terms; Industry Terms: Not Available to Industry
How to cite: pAAV-hSyn-fDIO-hM4D(Gi)-mCherry-WPREpA was a gift from Ulrik Gether (Addgene plasmid # 154867 ; http://n2t.net/addgene:154867 ; RRID:Addgene_154867) For viral preps, please replace (Addgene plasmid # 154867) in the above sentence with: (Addgene viral prep # 154867-AAV8) or (Addgene viral prep # 154867-AAVrg)
