>Addgene plasmid #154867 | pAAV-hSyn-fDIO-hM4D(Gi)-mCherry-WPREpA | depositor partial sequence | sequence record 299789 | F-hSyn: actcagcgctgcctcagtct; R-WPRE: gatacaaaggcattaaagcagcg
GAGGAGTCGTGTCGTGCCTGAGAGCGCAGTCGAGAAGGTACCGGATCCTCTAGAGTCGACTCCGGAGAAG
TTCCTATTCTCTAGAAAGTATAGGAACTTCGCAGAATGGTAGCTGGATTGTAGCTGCTATTAGCAATATG
AAACCTCTTAGAAGTTCCTATTCTTCAAAAGGTATAGGAACTTCGGCGCGCCTTACTTGTACAGCTCGTC
CATGCCGCCGGTGGAGTGGCGGCCCTCGGCGCGTTCGTACTGTTCCACGATGGTGTAGTCCTCGTTGTGG
GAGGTGATGTCCAACTTGATGTTGACGTTGTAGGCGCCGGGCAGCTGCACGGGCTTCTTGGCCTTGTAGG
TGGTCTTGACCTCAGCGTCGTAGTGGCCGCCGTCCTTCAGCTTCAGCCTCTGCTTGATCTCGCCCTTCAG
GGCGCCGTCCTCGGGGTACATCCGCTCGGAGGAGGCCTCCCAGCCCATGGTCTTCTTCTGCATTACGGGG
CCGTCGGAGGGGAAGTTGGTGCCGCGCAGCTTCACCTTGTAGATGAACTCGCCGTCCTGCAGGGAGGAGT
CCTGGGTCACGGTCACCACGCCGCCGTCCTCGAAGTTCATCACGCGCTCCCACTTGAAGCCCTCGGGGAA
GGACAGCTTCAAGTAGTCGGGGATGTCGGCGGGGTGCTTCACGTAGGCCTTGGAGCCGTACATGAACTGA
GGGGACAGGATGTCCCAGGCGAAGGGCAGGGGGCCACCCTTGGTCACCTTCAGCTTGGCGGTCTGGGTGC
CCTCGTAGGGGCGGCCCTCGCCCTCGCCCTCGATCTCGAACTCGTGGCCGTTCACGGAGCCCTCCATGTG
CACCTTGAAGCGCATGAACTCCTTGATGATGGCCATGTTATCCTCCTCGCCCTTGCTCACCATGGTGGCG
ACCGGTGGATCCCGCCTGGCAGTGCCGATGTTCCGATACTGGCACAGCAGCAGGTGCCGGAAGGTCTTTT
TAAAGGTGGCGTTGCACAGAGCATAGCAGGCAGGGTTGATGGTGCTGTTGACGTAGCAGAGCCAGTAGCC
AATGGACCACACCGTGTCAGGGATGCAGCTCTGGCAGAAGGTGTTCACCAGGACCATGACGTTGTAGGGC
GTCCAGGTGAGGATGAAGGCCAGCAGAATGGCAAAGATCGTTCGTGTCACTTTGCGCTCCCGGGCCGCCA
TCTGCCGCTTCTTGCGCACCTGGTTGCGAGCGATGCTGGCGAACTTGCGGGCCACGTTGGCCGCAGGGCG
CATGCCAGCCGGCGTGGCAGGCACAATCTCAATGGCTGTCACACACTCATTGCCTGTCTGCTTCGTCACA
ATCTGGATCTTGGACCATCTGGAGGCTGGGTTGAGGGCCCGCGGCTGCAGGGGAGGGGCGGGCATGGCGG
GCGTGGTGGCCTCTGTGGTGGACAGCTCTGTGGCTGGGCGTTCCTTGGTGTTCTGGGTGGCACTGCCTGA
GCTGGACTCATTGGAAGTGTCCTTATCAGCCACGGGGCGCGGTGGCGGTGGCAGCGCTGGCGGGGGGGCC
TCCTCCAGCTTGCCATTGCGCAGCTCCTCCCGGGCGGCCTCCCCGGGCGGGGGCTTCTTGACGCTCTGCT
TCATTAGTGGGCTCTTGAGGAAGGCCAGCGTCTTGGCTTTCTTCTCCTTCGGGCCCTCGGGCCGGTGCTT
GTGGACTCGGCTGCGACTGGCCAGGGAGATGTGGATGTACAGCACCGTCATGATGACCACAGGCAGGTAG
AAGCCAGCAATGGCTGTGCCAAAGGTCACTGCTGGGTTGGACAGGAACTGGATGAAGCACTGGTTGTCGG
GCACCGTCCGCTTACCCACCACAAACTGCCAGAACAAGATGGCAGGCGCCCAGAGCACGAAGGACAGTAC
CCAGGCAGCAGCAATCATGAGGCCTGCCATCTTGGTGGTGCGCCGGGCAGGGTAGGTGAGAGGCTTGGTG
ACGCAGAAGTAGCGGTCAAAGCTGATGATGAGAAGGTTCATGACGGAGGCGTTGCTCACCACGCAGTCCA
GGGCCAGCCACAGGTCGCAGACCACGGCGCCCAGGGGCCAGTAGCCCTTGATGATGTACACGGTGTAGAG
GTTCATGGAGAAGGCGCCTATGATGAGATCAGCACACGCCAGGCTGAAGAGGAAGTAGTTGTTGACTGTC
TGCAGCTGCCTGTTGACCTTGATGGACAGCATCACCAGGATGTTGCCCACGACAGTCACCAGGCTCAGGG
AGCCTGTCACTGTGGCAATGAAGACCATTTCCACCGTCTCATAGCGATTGTGGGATGATGACGTGACCAG
GCGCACGGACTGATTGCCCGAGCTGCCATTGACAGGTGTGAAGTTGGCCATGGTGGCGCTAGCGAAGTTC
CTATACTTTCTAGAGAATAGGAACTTCTTGCCTTAACCCAGAAATTATCACTGTTATTCTTTAGAATGGT
GCAAAGAGAAGTTCCTATACCTTTTGAAGAATAGGAACTTCGAATTCGATATCAAGCTTATCGATAATCA
ACCTCTGGATTACAAAATTTGTGAAAGATTGACTGGTATTCTTAACTATGTTGCTCCTTTTACGCTATGT
GGATA
